Addgene plasmid #74047: pMSCV-FLAG-hHelios-IRES-GFP
Purpose: retroviral plasmid for expression of FLAG-tagged human Helios (IKZF2) corresponding to cDNA from NM_001079526.1
Depositing lab: Ria Baumgrass. Depositing organization: Deutsches Rheuma-Forschungszentrum Berlin (DRFZ). Publication: Identification of Novel Nuclear Factor of Activated T Cells (NFAT)-Associated Proteins in T cells. Gabriel CH, Gross F, Karl M, Stephanowitz H, Hennig AF, Weber M, Gryzik S, Bachmann I, Hecklau K, Wienands J, Schuchhardt J, Herzel H, Radbruch A, Krause E, Baumgrass R. J Biol Chem. 2016 Sep 16. pii: jbc.M116.739326. 10.1074/jbc.M116.739326 PubMed 27637333.
Backbone
  Vector backbone: pMSCV-IRES-GFP (pMIG)
  Backbone size w/o insert (bp): 7200
  Total vector size (bp): 8598
  Modifications to backbone: SV40-ori added
  Vector type: Mammalian Expression, Retroviral
  Selectable markers: GFP
Growth in bacteria
  Bacterial resistance: Ampicillin, 100 μg/mL
  Growth temperature: 37°C
  Growth strain: NEB Stable
  Copy number: Unknown
Gene/Insert
  Gene/Insert name: human Helios (IKZF2)
  Mutation: encodes shorter version of human Helios
  GenBank ID: NM_001079526.1
  Entrez Gene: IKZF2 (a.k.a. ANF1A2, HELIOS, ZNF1A2, ZNFN1A2)
  Promoter: pMSCV-LTRs
  Tag / fusion protein: FLAG (N terminal on insert)
  Cloning method: Restriction Enzyme; 5′ cloning site SacII (not destroyed); 3′ cloning site XHO1 (not destroyed)
  Sequencing primers: 5′ CGTTCGACCCCGCCTCGATCC; 3′ AGCTTGATATCGAATTCCG
Resource information
  A portion of this plasmid was derived from a plasmid made by: Cloned from human cDNA (CD4+ lymphocytes)
Terms and licenses: Academic/Nonprofit Terms; Industry Terms: Not Available to Industry
How to cite: pMSCV-FLAG-hHelios-IRES-GFP was a gift from Ria Baumgrass (Addgene plasmid # 74047 ; http://n2t.net/addgene:74047 ; RRID:Addgene_74047)
