[The description below was written by a language model from this plasmid's Addgene catalogue record and pLannotate feature annotations shown in this document.]
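Description:
pMSCV-FLAG-hHelios-IRES-GFP is an 8.6 kb gammaretroviral expression plasmid built on the pMSCV-IRES-GFP (pMIG) backbone, designed to deliver FLAG-tagged human Helios (IKZF2) into mammalian cells. It is propagated in E. coli through a high-copy ColE1/pUC-type origin and selected with ampicillin via the β-lactamase gene. The depositor notes that an SV40 origin was added to the backbone, which matches the annotated SV40 enhancer/early promoter region lying outside the proviral unit. Small fragments of lacI, lacZα, rop, bom, a tetracycline resistance gene and env are also detected in the backbone and appear to be non-functional cloning remnants.

The proviral cassette is flanked by 5′ and 3′ long terminal repeats from murine embryonic stem cell virus. The 5′ LTR serves as the promoter, and the MESV Ψ packaging signal together with a truncated, start-codon-less gag segment allows the transcript to be packaged into virions when gag, pol and env are supplied in trans by packaging cells. Downstream sits the Helios coding sequence, cloned from human CD4+ lymphocyte cDNA between SacII and XhoI sites and carrying an N-terminal FLAG epitope. The record states that it corresponds to a shorter version of human Helios. An EMCV IRES follows, driving translation of EGFP from the same bicistronic transcript, so that green fluorescence marks transduced cells and roughly tracks transgene expression. GFP is the only marker for mammalian cells, as no drug selection cassette is present. The construct is suited to stable overexpression of Helios with detection or pull-down through the FLAG tag, and the associated publication concerns the identification of NFAT-associated proteins in T cells.
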