Features (pLannotate 1.2.2; 26 found; start..end, strand, type, name):
     43..560     +  LTR            5' LTR: 5' long terminal repeat from murine embryonic stem cell virus
    624..965     +  misc_feature   MESV Ψ: packaging signal of murine embryonic stem cell virus
   1032..1448    +  CDS            gag (truncated): truncated Moloney murine leukemia virus (MMLV) gag gene lacking the start codon
   1465..1485    +  misc_feature   MCS (fragment): pBluescript multiple cloning site
   1505..1531    +  CDS            3xFLAG (fragment): three tandem FLAG® epitope tags
   1535..3031    +  CDS            IKZF2 (fragment): IKZF2_HUMAN - Also known as HELIOS, ZNFN1A2. Experimental evidence at protein level: Swiss-Prot protein existence level 1. Associates with Ikaros at centromeric heterochromatin. From Homo sapiens (Human).
   3036..3077    -  misc_feature   MCS (fragment): pBluescript multiple cloning site
   3179..3641    +  misc_feature   IRES: internal ribosome entry site (IRES) of the encephalomyocarditis virus (EMCV)
   3655..4371    +  CDS            EGFP: EGFP is a basic (constitutively fluorescent) green fluorescent protein published in 1996, derived from Aequorea victoria. It is reported to be a rapidly-maturing weak dimer with moderate acid sensitivity.
   4375..4398    -  misc_feature   MCS (fragment): pBluescript multiple cloning site
   4465..4980    +  LTR            3' LTR: 3' long terminal repeat from murine embryonic stem cell virus
   5173..5189    -  protein_bind   lac operator: The lac repressor binds to the lac operator to inhibit transcription in E. coli. This inhibition can be relieved by adding lactose or isopropyl-β-D-thiogalactopyranoside (IPTG). lac repressor encoded by lacI
   5197..5227    -  promoter       lac promoter: promoter for the E. coli lac operon
   5242..5263    -  protein_bind   CAP binding site: CAP binding activates transcription in the presence of cAMP. E. coli catabolite activator protein
   5276..5368    -  CDS            lacI (fragment): lac repressor; lacI; The lac repressor binds to the lac operator to inhibit transcription in E. coli. This inhibition can be relieved by adding lactose or isopropyl-β-D-thiogalactopyranoside (IPTG).
   5551..6139    -  rep_origin     ori: high-copy-number ColE1/pMB1/pBR322/pUC origin of replication
   6310..7170    -  CDS            AmpR: β-lactamase; bla; confers resistance to ampicillin, carbenicillin, and related antibiotics
   7171..7275    -  promoter       AmpR promoter: bla
   7370..7405    +  CDS            rop (fragment): Rop protein, which maintains plasmids at low copy number; rop
   7507..7559    +  misc_feature   bom (fragment): basis of mobility region from pBR322
   7568..7897    +  promoter       SV40 promoter: SV40 enhancer and early promoter
   7945..7992    +  promoter       EM7 promoter: synthetic bacterial promoter&nbsp
   8003..8058    +  misc_feature   bom (fragment): basis of mobility region from pBR322
   8064..8218    -  CDS            lacZα (fragment): LacZα fragment of β-galactosidase; lacZ fragment
   8226..8501    -  CDS            TcR (fragment): tetracycline efflux protein; tet; confers resistance to tetracycline
   8499..1       +  CDS            env (fragment) (across the origin): murine leukemia virus gPr80 envelope polyprotein precursor; env; proteolytically cleaved into gp70SU and p15TM subunits
>Addgene plasmid #74047 | pMSCV-FLAG-hHelios-IRES-GFP | depositor full sequence | sequence record 142269 | pMSCV-FLAG-hHelios-IRES-GFP sequence 8598 bps
GATAAAATAAAAGATTTTATTTAGTCTCCAGAAAAAGGGGGGAATGAAAGACCCCACCTGTAGGTTTGGC
AAGCTAGCTTAAGTAACGCCATTTTGCAAGGCATGGAAAATACATAACTGAGAATAGAGAAGTTCAGATC
AAGGTTAGGAACAGAGAGACAGCAGAATATGGGCCAAACAGGATATCTGTGGTAAGCAGTTCCTGCCCCG
GCTCAGGGCCAAGAACAGATGGTCCCCAGATGCGGTCCCGCCCTCAGCAGTTTCTAGAGAACCATCAGAT
GTTTCCAGGGTGCCCCAAGGACCTGAAAATGACCCTGTGCCTTATTTGAACTAACCAATCAGTTCGCTTC
TCGCTTCTGTTCGCGCGCTTCTGCTCCCCGAGCTCAATAAAAGAGCCCACAACCCCTCACTCGGCGCGCC
AGTCCTCCGATAGACTGCGTCGCCCGGGTACCCGTATTCCCAATAAAGCCTCTTGCTGTTTGCATCCGAA
TCGTGGACTCGCTGATCCTTGGGAGGGTCTCCTCAGATTGATTGACTGCCCACCTCGGGGGTCTTTCATT
TGGAGGTTCCACCGAGATTTGGAGACCCCTGCCTAGGGACCACCGACCCCCCCGCCGGGAGGTAAGCTGG
CCAGCGGTCGTTTCGTGTCTGTCTCTGTCTTTGTGCGTGTTTGTGCCGGCATCTAATGTTTGCGCCTGCG
TCTGTACTAGTTAGCTAACTAGCTCTGTATCTGGCGGACCCGTGGTGGAACTGACGAGTTCTGAACACCC
GGCCGCAACCCTGGGAGACGTCCCAGGGACTTTGGGGGCCGTTTTTGTGGCCCGACCTGAGGAAGGGAGT
CGATGTGGAATCCGACCCCGTCAGGATATGTGGTTCTGGTAGGAGACGAGAACCTAAAACAGTTCCCGCC
TCCGTCTGAATTTTTGCTTTCGGTTTGGAACCGAAGCCGCGCGTCTTGTCTGCTGCAGCGCTGCAGCATC
GTTCTGTGTTGTCTCTGTCTGACTGTGTTTCTGTATTTGTCTGAAAATTAGGGCCAGACTGTTACCACTC
CCTTAAGTTTGACCTTAGGTCACTGGAAAGATGTCGAGCGGATCGCTCACAACCAGTCGGTAGATGTCAA
GAAGAGACGTTGGGTTACCTTCTGCTCTGCAGAATGGCCAACCTTTAACGTCGGATGGCCGCGAGACGGC
ACCTTTAACCGAGACCTCATCACCCAGGTTAAGATCAAGGTCTTTTCACCTGGCCCGCATGGACACCCAG
ACCAGGTCCCCTACATCGTGACCTGGGAAGCCTTGGCTTTTGACCCCCCTCCCTGGGTCAAGCCCTTTGT
ACACCCTAAGCCTCCGCCTCCTCTTCCTCCATCCGCCCCGTCTCTCCCCCTTGAACCTCCTCGTTCGACC
CCGCCTCGATCCTCCCTTTATCCAGCCCTCACTCCTTCTCTAGGCGCCGGAATTAGATCTGCGGCCGCGG
TGGCGGCCGCTCTAGCCCGGGCGGATCCACCATGGATTACAAGGATGACGACGATAAGATCCAGGAAACA
GAGGCTATTGATGGCTATATAACGTGTGACAATGAGCTTTCACCCGAAAGGGAGCACTCCAATATGGCAA
TTGACCTCACCTCAAGCACACCCAATGGACAGCATGCCTCACCAAGTCACATGACAAGCACAAATTCAGT
AAAGCTAGAAATGCAGAGTGATGAAGAGTGTGACAGGAAACCCCTGAGCCGTGAAGATGAGATCAGGGGC
CATGATGAGGGTAGCAGCCTAGAAGAACCCCTAATTGAGAGCAGCGAGGTGGCTGACAACAGGAAAGTCC
AGGAGCTTCAAGGCGAGGGAGGAATCCGGCTTCCGAATGGTGAACGCCCCTTCCACTGTAACCAGTGTGG
AGCTTCTTTTACTCAGAAGGGCAACCTTCTGAGACACATAAAGTTACACTCTGGAGAGAAGCCGTTCAAA
TGTCCTTTCTGTAGCTACGCCTGTAGAAGAAGGGACGCCCTCACAGGACACCTCAGGACCCATTCTGTGG
GTAAACCTCACAAGTGCAACTACTGTGGACGAAGCTACAAGCAGCGCAGTTCACTGGAGGAGCACAAGGA
ACGCTGCCACAACTATCTCCAGAATGTCAGCATGGAGGCTGCTGGGCAGGTCATGAGTCACCATGTACCT
CCTATGGAAGATTGTAAGGAACAAGAGCCTATTATGGACAACAATATTTCTCTGGTGCCTTTTGAGAGAC
CTGCTGTCATAGAGAAGCTCACGGGGAATATGGGAAAACGTAAAAGCTCCACTCCACAAAAGTTTGTGGG
GGAAAAGCTCATGCGATTCAGCTACCCAGATATTCACTTTGATATGAACTTAACATATGAGAAGGAGGCT
GAGCTGATGCAGTCTCATATGATGGACCAAGCCATCAACAATGCAATCACCTACCTTGGAGCTGAGGCCC
TTCACCCTCTGATGCAGCACCCGCCAAGCACAATCGCTGAAGTGGCCCCAGTTATAAGCTCAGCTTATTC
TCAGGTCTATCATCCAAATAGGATAGAAAGACCCATTAGCAGGGAAACTGCTGATAGTCATGAAAACAAC
ATGGATGGCCCCATCTCTCTCATCAGACCAAAGAGTCGACCCCAGGAAAGAGAGGCCTCTCCCAGCAATA
GCTGCCTGGATTCCACTGACTCAGAAAGCAGCCATGATGACCACCAGTCCTACCAAGGACACCCTGCCTT
AAATCCCAAGAGGAAACAAAGCCCAGCTTACATGAAGGAGGATGTCAAAGCTTTGGATACTACCAAGGCT
CCTAAGGGCTCTCTGAAGGACATCTACAAGGTCTTCAATGGAGAAGGAGAACAGATTAGGGCCTTCAAGT
GTGAGCACTGCCGAGTCCTTTTCCTAGACCATGTCATGTACACCATTCACATGGGTTGCCATGGCTACCG
GGACCCACTGGAATGCAACATCTGTGGCTACAGAAGCCAGGACCGTTATGAGTTTTCATCACACATTGTT
CGAGGGGAGCACACATTCCACTAGGCCCTCGAGGTCGACGGTATCGATAAGCTTGATATCGAATTCCGCC
CCCCCCCCTAACGTTACTGGCCGAAGCCGCTTGGAATAAGGCCGGTGTGCGTTTGTCTATATGTTATTTT
CCACCATATTGCCGTCTTTTGGCAATGTGAGGGCCCGGAAACCTGGCCCTGTCTTCTTGACGAGCATTCC
TAGGGGTCTTTCCCCTCTCGCCAAAGGAATGCAAGGTCTGTTGAATGTCGTGAAGGAAGCAGTTCCTCTG
GAAGCTTCTTGAAGACAAACAACGTCTGTAGCGACCCTTTGCAGGCAGCGGAACCCCCCACCTGGCGACA
GGTGCCTCTGCGGCCAAAAGCCACGTGTATAAGATACACCTGCAAAGGCGGCACAACCCCAGTGCCACGT
TGTGAGTTGGATAGTTGTGGAAAGAGTCAAATGGCTCTCCTCAAGCGTATTCAACAAGGGGCTGAAGGAT
GCCCAGAAGGTACCCCATTGTATGGGATCTGATCTGGGGCCTCGGTGCACATGCTTTACATGTGTTTAGT
CGAGGTTAAAAAAACGTCTAGGCCCCCCGAACCACGGGGACGTGGTTTTCCTTTGAAAAACACGATGATA
ATATGGCCACAACCATGGTGAGCAAGGGCGAGGAGCTGTTCACCGGGGTGGTGCCCATCCTGGTCGAGCT
GGACGGCGACGTAAACGGCCACAAGTTCAGCGTGTCTGGCGAGGGCGAGGGCGATGCCACCTACGGCAAG
CTGACCCTGAAGTTCATCTGCACCACCGGCAAGCTGCCCGTGCCCTGGCCCACCCTCGTGACCACCCTGA
CCTACGGCGTGCAGTGCTTCAGCCGCTACCCCGACCACATGAAGCAGCACGACTTCTTCAAGTCCGCCAT
GCCCGAAGGCTACGTCCAGGAGCGCACCATCTTCTTCAAGGACGACGGCAACTACAAGACCCGCGCCGAG
GTGAAGTTCGAGGGCGACACCCTGGTGAACCGCATCGAGCTGAAGGGCATCGACTTCAAGGAGGACGGCA
ACATCCTGGGGCACAAGCTGGAGTACAACTACAACAGCCACAACGTCTATATCATGGCCGACAAGCAGAA
GAACGGCATCAAGGTGAACTTCAAGATCCGCCACAACATCGAGGACGGCAGCGTGCAGCTCGCCGACCAC
TACCAGCAGAACACCCCCATCGGCGACGGCCCCGTGCTGCTGCCCGACAACCACTACCTGAGCACCCAGT
CCGCCCTGAGCAAAGACCCCAACGAGAAGCGCGATCACATGGTCCTGCTGGAGTTCGTGACCGCCGCCGG
GATCACTCTCGGCATGGACGAGCTGTACAAGTAAGAATTCCTGCAGCCCGGGGGATCCGTCGACCTGCAG
CCAAGCTTATCGATAAAATAAAAGATTTTATTTAGTCTCCAGAAAAAGGGGGGAATGAAAGACCCCACCT
GTAGGTTTGGCAAGCTAGCTTAATTAACGCCATTTTGCAAGGCATGGAAAATACATAACTGAGAATAGAG
AAGTTCAGATCAAGGTTAGGAACAGAGAGACAGCAGAATATGGGCCAAACAGGATATCTGTGGTAAGCAG
TTCCTGCCCCGGCTCAGGGCCAAGAACAGATGGTCCCCAGATGCGGTCCCGCCCTCAGCAGTTTCTAGAG
AACCATCAGATGTTTCCAGGGTGCCCCAAGGACCTGAAAATGACCCTGTGCCTTATTTGAACTAACCAAT
CAGTTCGCTTCTCGCTTCTGTTCGCGCGCTTCTGCTCCCCGAGCTCAATAAAAGAGCCCACAACCCCTCA
CTCGGCGCGCCAGTCCTCCGATAGACTGCGTCGCCCGGGTACCCGTGTATCCAATAAACCCTCTTGCAGT
TGCATCCGACTTGTGGTCTCGCTGTTCCTTGGGAGGGTCTCCTCTGAGTGATTGACTACCCGTCAGCGGG
GGTCTTTCATGGGTAACAGTTTCTTGAAGTTGGAGAACAACATTCTGAGGGTAGGAGTCGAATATTAAGT
AATCCTGACTCAATTAGCCACTGTTTTGAATCCACATACTCCAATACTCCTGAAATAGTTCATTATGGAC
AGCGCAGAAGAGCTGGGGAGAATTAATTCGTAATCATGGTCATAGCTGTTTCCTGTGTGAAATTGTTATC
CGCTCACAATTCCACACAACATACGAGCCGGAAGCATAAAGTGTAAAGCCTGGGGTGCCTAATGAGTGAG
CTAACTCACATTAATTGCGTTGCGCTCACTGCCCGCTTTCCAGTCGGGAAACCTGTCGTGCCAGCTGCAT
TAATGAATCGGCCAACGCGCGGGGAGAGGCGGTTTGCGTATTGGGCGCTCTTCCGCTTCCTCGCTCACTG
ACTCGCTGCGCTCGGTCGTTCGGCTGCGGCGAGCGGTATCAGCTCACTCAAAGGCGGTAATACGGTTATC
CACAGAATCAGGGGATAACGCAGGAAAGAACATGTGAGCAAAAGGCCAGCAAAAGGCCAGGAACCGTAAA
AAGGCCGCGTTGCTGGCGTTTTTCCATAGGCTCCGCCCCCCTGACGAGCATCACAAAAATCGACGCTCAA
GTCAGAGGTGGCGAAACCCGACAGGACTATAAAGATACCAGGCGTTTCCCCCTGGAAGCTCCCTCGTGCG
CTCTCCTGTTCCGACCCTGCCGCTTACCGGATACCTGTCCGCCTTTCTCCCTTCGGGAAGCGTGGCGCTT
TCTCATAGCTCACGCTGTAGGTATCTCAGTTCGGTGTAGGTCGTTCGCTCCAAGCTGGGCTGTGTGCACG
AACCCCCCGTTCAGCCCGACCGCTGCGCCTTATCCGGTAACTATCGTCTTGAGTCCAACCCGGTAAGACA
CGACTTATCGCCACTGGCAGCAGCCACTGGTAACAGGATTAGCAGAGCGAGGTATGTAGGCGGTGCTACA
GAGTTCTTGAAGTGGTGGCCTAACTACGGCTACACTAGAAGGACAGTATTTGGTATCTGCGCTCTGCTGA
AGCCAGTTACCTTCGGAAAAAGAGTTGGTAGCTCTTGATCCGGCAAACAAACCACCGCTGGTAGCGGTGG
TTTTTTTGTTTGCAAGCAGCAGATTACGCGCAGAAAAAAAGGATCTCAAGAAGATCCTTTGATCTTTTCT
ACGGGGTCTGACGCTCAGTGGAACGAAAACTCACGTTAAGGGATTTTGGTCATGAGATTATCAAAAAGGA
TCTTCACCTAGATCCTTTTAAATTAAAAATGAAGTTTTAAATCAATCTAAAGTATATATGAGTAAACTTG
GTCTGACAGTTACCAATGCTTAATCAGTGAGGCACCTATCTCAGCGATCTGTCTATTTCGTTCATCCATA
GTTGCCTGACTCCCCGTCGTGTAGATAACTACGATACGGGAGGGCTTACCATCTGGCCCCAGTGCTGCAA
TGATACCGCGAGACCCACGCTCACCGGCTCCAGATTTATCAGCAATAAACCAGCCAGCCGGAAGGGCCGA
GCGCAGAAGTGGTCCTGCAACTTTATCCGCCTCCATCCAGTCTATTAATTGTTGCCGGGAAGCTAGAGTA
AGTAGTTCGCCAGTTAATAGTTTGCGCAACGTTGTTGCCATTGCTACAGGCATCGTGGTGTCACGCTCGT
CGTTTGGTATGGCTTCATTCAGCTCCGGTTCCCAACGATCAAGGCGAGTTACATGATCCCCCATGTTGTG
CAAAAAAGCGGTTAGCTCCTTCGGTCCTCCGATCGTTGTCAGAAGTAAGTTGGCCGCAGTGTTATCACTC
ATGGTTATGGCAGCACTGCATAATTCTCTTACTGTCATGCCATCCGTAAGATGCTTTTCTGTGACTGGTG
AGTACTCAACCAAGTCATTCTGAGAATAGTGTATGCGGCGACCGAGTTGCTCTTGCCCGGCGTCAATACG
GGATAATACCGCGCCACATAGCAGAACTTTAAAAGTGCTCATCATTGGAAAACGTTCTTCGGGGCGAAAA
CTCTCAAGGATCTTACCGCTGTTGAGATCCAGTTCGATGTAACCCACTCGTGCACCCAACTGATCTTCAG
CATCTTTTACTTTCACCAGCGTTTCTGGGTGAGCAAAAACAGGAAGGCAAAATGCCGCAAAAAAGGGAAT
AAGGGCGACACGGAAATGTTGAATACTCATACTCTTCCTTTTTCAATATTATTGAAGCATTTATCAGGGT
TATTGTCTCATGAGCGGATACATATTTGAATGTATTTAGAAAAATAAACAAATAGGGGTTCCGCGCACAT
TTCCCCGAAAAGTGCCACCTGACGTCTAAGAAACCATTATTATCATGACATTAACCTATAAAAATAGGCG
TATCACGAGGCCCTTTCGTCTCGCGCGTTTCGGTGATGACGGTGAAAACCTCTGACACATGCAGCTCCCG
GAGACGGTCACAGCTTGTCTGTAAGCGGATGCCGGGAGCAGACAAGCCCGTCAGGGCGCGTCAGCGGGTG
TTGGCGGGTGTCGGGGCTGGCTTAACTATGCGGCATCAGAGCAGATTGTACTGAGAGTGCACCATATGCT
GTGGAATGTGTGTCAGTTAGGGTGTGGAAAGTCCCCAGGCTCCCCAGCAGGCAGAAGTATGCAAAGCATG
CATCTCAATTAGTCAGCAACCAGGTGTGGAAAGTCCCCAGGCTCCCCAGCAGGCAGAAGTATGCAAAGCA
TGCATCTCAATTAGTCAGCAACCATAGTCCCGCCCCTAACTCCGCCCATCCCGCCCCTAACTCCGCCCAG
TTCCGCCCATTCTCCGCCCCATGGCTGACTAATTTTTTTTATTTATGCAGAGGCCGAGGCCGCCTCTGCC
TCTGAGCTATTCCAGAAGTAGTGAGGAGGCTTTTTTGGAGGCCTAGGCTTTTGCAAAAAGCTCCCGGGAG
CTTGTATATCCATTTTCGGATCTGATCAGCACGTGTTGACAATTAATCATCGGCATAGTATATCGGCATA
GTATAATACGACAAGGTGAGGAACCATATGCGGTGTGAAATACCGCACAGATGCGTAAGGAGAAAATACC
GCATCAGGCGCCATTCGCCATTCAGGCTGCGCAACTGTTGGGAAGGGCGATCGGTGCGGGCCTCTTCGCT
ATTACGCCAGCTGGCGAAAGGGGGATGTGCTGCAAGGCGATTAAGTTGGGTAACGCCAGGGTTTTCCCAG
TCACGACGTTGTAAAACGACGGCCAGTGCCAAGCTCGCTCTCCCTTATGCGACTCCTGCATTAGGAAGCA
GCCCAGTAGTAGGTTGAGGCCGTTGAGCACCGCCGCCGCAAGGAATGGTGCATGCAAGGAGATGGCGCCC
AACAGTCCCCCGGCCACGGGGCCTGCCACCATACCCACGCCGAAACAAGCGCTCATGAGCCCGAAGTGGC
GAGCCCGATCTTCCCCATCGGTGATGTCGGCGATATAGGCGCCAGCAACCGCACCTGTGGCGCCGGTGAT
GCCGGCCACGATGCGTCCGGCGTAGAGGATCGATTAGTCCAATTTGTTAAAGACAGGATATCAGTGGTCC
AGGCTCTAGTTTTGACTCAACAATATCACCAGCTGAAGCCTATAGAGTACGAGCCATA
