>Addgene plasmid #74047 | pMSCV-FLAG-hHelios-IRES-GFP | addgene partial sequence | sequence record 148408 | pBABE5 5'-CTTTATCCAGCCCTCAC-3'
CGCGGTGGCGGCCGCTCTAGCCCGGGCGGATCCACCATGGATTACAAGGATGACGACGATAAGATCCAGG
AAACAGAGGCTATTGATGGCTATATAACGTGTGACAATGAGCTTTCACCCGAAAGGGAGCACTCCAATAT
GGCAATTGACCTCACCTCAAGCACACCCAATGGACAGCATGCCTCACCAAGTCACATGACAAGCACAAAT
TCAGTAAAGCTAGAAATGCAGAGTGATGAAGAGTGTGACAGGAAACCCCTGAGCCGTGAAGATGAGATCA
GGGGCCATGATGAGGGTAGCAGCCTAGAAGAACCCCTAATTGAGAGCAGCGAGGTGGCTGACAACAGGAA
AGTCCAGGAGCTTCAAGGCGAGGGAGGAATCCGGCTTCCGAATGGTGAACGCCCCTTCCACTGTAACCAG
TGTGGAGCTTCTTTTACTCAGAAGGGCAACCTTCTGAGACACATAAAGTTACACTCTGGAGAGAAGCCGT
TCAAATGTCCTTTCTGTAGCTACGCCTGTAGAAGAAGGGACGCCCTCACAGGACACCTCAGGACCCATTC
TGTGGGTAAACCTCACAAGTGCAACTACTGTGGACGAAGCTACAAGCAGCGCAGTTCACTGGAGGAGCAC
AAGGAACGCTGCCACAACTATCTCCAGAATGTCAGCATGGAGGCTGCTGGGCAGGTCATGAGTCACCATG
TACCTCCTATGGAAGATTGTAAGGAACAAGAGCCTATTATGGACAACAATATT
