>Addgene plasmid #74047 | pMSCV-FLAG-hHelios-IRES-GFP | addgene partial sequence | sequence record 148410 | IRES-R 5'-CCTCACATTGCCAAAAGACG-3'
ACGCACACCGGCCTTATTCCAAGCGGCTTCGGCCAGTAACGTTAGGGGGGGGGGCGGAATTCGATATCAA
GCTTATCGATACCGTCGACCTCGAGGGCCTAGTGGAATGTGTGCTCCCCTCGAACAATGTGTGATGAAAA
CTCATAACGGTCCTGGCTTCTGTAGCCACAGATGTTGCATTCCAGTGGGTCCCGGTAGCCATGGCAACCC
ATGTGAATGGTGTACATGACATGGTCTAGGAAAAGGACTCGGCAGTGCTCACACTTGAAGGCCCTAATCT
GTTCTCCTTCTCCATTGAAGACCTTGTAGATGTCCTTCAGAGAGCCCTTAGGAGCCTTGGTAGTATCCAA
AGCTTTGACATCCTCCTTCATGTAAGCTGGGCTTTGTTTCCTCTTGGGATTTAAGGCAGGGTGTCCTTGG
TAGGACTGGTGGTCATCATGGCTGCTTTCTGAGTCAGTGGAATCCAGGCAGCTATTGCTGGGAGAGGCCT
CTCTTTCCTGGGGTCGACTCTTTGGTCTGATGAGAGAGATGGGGCCATCCATGTTGTTTTCATGACTATC
AGCAGTTTCCCTGCTAATGGGTCTTTCTATCCTATTTGGATGATAGACCTGAGAATAAGCTGAGCTTATA
ACTGGGGCCACTTCAGCGATTGTGCTTGGCGGGTGCTGCATCAGAGGGTGAAGGGCCTCAGCTCCAAGGT
AGGTGATTGCATTGTTGATGGCTTGGTCCATCATATGAGACTGCATCAGCTCAGCCTCCTTCTCATATGT
TA
